Addgene plasmid #179278: pKAR2-Br512_Mut235
Purpose: Expresses Br512_Mut235 polymerase in E.coli
Depositing lab: Andrew Ellington. Depositing organization: University of Texas at Austin. Publication: Improved Bst DNA Polymerase Variants Derived via a Machine Learning Approach. Paik I, Ngo PHT, Shroff R, Diaz DJ, Maranhao AC, Walker DJF, Bhadra S, Ellington AD. Biochemistry. 2021 Nov 11. doi: 10.1021/acs.biochem.1c00451. PubMed 34762799.
Backbone
  Vector backbone: pKAR2
  Backbone manufacturer: In-house made
  Backbone size w/o insert (bp): 5187
  Total vector size (bp): 6218
  Vector type: Bacterial Expression
Growth in bacteria
  Bacterial resistance: Ampicillin, 100 μg/mL
  Growth temperature: 37°C
  Growth strain: DH5alpha
  Copy number: High Copy
Gene/Insert
  Gene/Insert name: Engineered Bst DNA Polymerase I Large Fragment (alt name: Br512g2.2, Br512_Mut235, Mut235)
  Species: Geobacillus stearothermophilus
  Insert size (bp): 1932
  GenBank ID: 4O0I_A
  Promoter: T7
  Tag / fusion protein: 8x His tag; Villin Headpiece 47 amino acid (HP47) ; Linker (N terminal on insert)
  Cloning method: Restriction Enzyme; 5′ cloning site BsaI (unknown if destroyed); 3′ cloning site BsaI (unknown if destroyed)
  Sequencing primers: 5′ CCTATAAAAATAGGCGTATCACGAGGC; 3′ ACCCGTTTAGAGGCCCCAAGG
Terms and licenses: Academic/Nonprofit Terms; Industry Terms: Not Available to Industry
How to cite: pKAR2-Br512_Mut235 was a gift from Andrew Ellington (Addgene plasmid # 179278 ; http://n2t.net/addgene:179278 ; RRID:Addgene_179278)
