[The description below was written by a language model from this plasmid's Addgene catalogue record and pLannotate feature annotations shown in this document.]
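Description:
pKAR2-Br512_Mut235 is a bacterial expression plasmid built on the in-house pKAR2 backbone for producing an engineered Bst DNA polymerase variant in E. coli. It replicates from a high-copy ColE1/pUC-type origin and is selected with ampicillin through a β-lactamase gene driven by its own promoter. The feature table also detects a fragment of a kanamycin-resistance gene (aph(3')-Ia), but the catalogue lists only ampicillin as the selection. The stated backbone and insert sizes do not sum to the 6,218 bp total, which matches the sequenced record; the backbone figure may include a stuffer replaced during BsaI cloning, though the record does not say so.

The payload is the large fragment of Geobacillus stearothermophilus DNA polymerase I (annotated by homology to a Bacillus caldotenax polA fragment), carrying the Mut235 set of substitutions, also called Br512g2.2. At its N terminus it bears an 8x His tag for affinity purification, the 47-residue villin headpiece domain (HP47, detected as a chicken VIL1 fragment) and a linker, which is the Br512 fusion architecture. Expression is driven by a T7 promoter flanked by tet operator sequences, and a plasmid-encoded tetR repressor is present, which suggests that transcription is held off by TetR until a tetracycline-type inducer is supplied, in a host providing T7 RNA polymerase. An sTRSV hammerhead ribozyme between the promoter and the coding region would cleave the 5′ leader from the transcript, a common way of insulating expression from upstream sequence context. A T7 terminator closes the unit, and rrnB T1 terminators isolate neighbouring cassettes.

The associated publication concerns Bst polymerase variants improved by a machine learning approach, so the plasmid serves to express and purify this variant for characterisation and use.
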