Features (pLannotate 1.2.2; 16 found; start..end, strand, type, name):
     16..62      +  terminator     T7 terminator: transcription terminator for bacteriophage T7 RNA polymerase
    180..223     -  terminator     rrnB T1 terminator: Escherichia coli rrnB; transcription terminator T1 from the E. coli rrnB gene
    362..982     -  CDS            tetR: TETR2_ECOLX - Experimental evidence at protein level: Swiss-Prot protein existence level 1. TetR is the repressor of the tetracycline resistance element; its N-terminal region forms a helix-turn-helix structure and binds DNA. Binding of tetracycline to TetR reduces the repressor affinity for the tetracycline resistance gene (tetA) promoter operator sites. From Escherichia coli.
   1014..1874    -  CDS            AmpR: β-lactamase; bla; confers resistance to ampicillin, carbenicillin, and related antibiotics
   1875..1946    -  promoter       AmpR promoter: bla
   2023..2109    +  terminator     rrnB T1 terminator: Escherichia coli rrnB; transcription terminator T1 from the E. coli rrnB gene
   2132..2149    -  promoter       tet promoter (fragment): E. coli promoter for tetracycline efflux protein gene
   2191..2238    +  misc_feature   bom (fragment): basis of mobility region from pBR322
   2424..3012    -  rep_origin     ori: high-copy-number ColE1/pMB1/pBR322/pUC origin of replication
   3098..3914    -  CDS            KanR (fragment): aminoglycoside phosphotransferase; aph(3')-Ia; confers resistance to kanamycin in bacteria or G418 (Geneticin®) in eukaryotes
   4108..4126    +  protein_bind   tet operator: bacterial operator O1 for the tetR and tetA genes tetracycline repressor TetR
   4127..4145    +  promoter       T7 promoter: promoter for bacteriophage T7 RNA polymerase
   4147..4165    +  promoter       PLtetO-1 promoter (fragment): modified phage lambda PL promoter with tet operator sites (Lutz and Bujard, 1997)
   4185..4234    +  misc_RNA       sTRSV HHRz: hammerhead ribozyme from the tobacco ringspot virus satellite RNA (Khvorova et al., 2003)
   4312..4452    +  CDS            VIL1 (fragment) (sequence partly withheld): VILI_CHICK - Also known as VIL. Experimental evidence at protein level: Swiss-Prot protein existence level 1. Epithelial cell-specific Ca(2+)-regulated actin-modifying protein that modulates the reorganization of microvillar actin filaments. Plays a role in the actin nucleation, actin filament bundle assembly, actin filament capping and severing. Binds phosphatidylinositol 4,5-bisphosphate (PIP2) and lysophosphatidic acid (LPA); binds LPA with higher affinity than PIP2. Binding to LPA increases its phosphorylation by SRC and inhibits all actin-modifying activities. Binding to PIP2 inhibits act
   4477..6213    +  CDS            polA (fragment): DPO1_BACCA - Experimental evidence at protein level: Swiss-Prot protein existence level 1. In addition to polymerase activity, this DNA polymerase exhibits 3'-5' and 5'-3' exonuclease activity. From Bacillus caldotenax.
>Addgene plasmid #179278 | pKAR2-Br512_Mut235 | addgene full sequence | sequence record 361774 | Addgene NGS Result
ATCCTAAGCTTAATTTAGCATAACCCCTTGGGGCCTCTAAACGGGTCTTGAGGGGTTTTTTGAGCTGAGC
TTGGACTCCTGTTGATAGATCCGGCCGGTAATGACCTCAGAACTCCATCTGCCTAATGGAGTGATTCTAG
CCGGTCGTTACACGTGGAACGGGAACTGCCAGACATCAAATAAAACAAAAGGCTCAGTCGGAAGACTGGG
CCTTTTGTTTTATCTGTTGTTTGTCGGTGAACACTCTCCCGGAAAACTCACGTTAAGGGATTTTGGTCAT
GAGATTATCAAAAAGGATCTTCACCTAGATCCTTTTAAACTAGTGAAGTTACCATCACGGAAAAAGGTTA
TGCTGCTTTTAAGACCCACTTTCACATTTAAGTTGTTTTTCTAATCCGCAAATGATCAATTCAAGGCCGA
ATAAGAAGGCTGGCTCTGCACCTTGGTGATCAAATAATTCGATAGCTTGTCGTAATAATGGCGGCATACT
ATCAGTAGTAGGTGTTTCCCTTTCTTCTTTAGCGACTTGATGCTCTTGATCTTCCAATACGCAACCTAAA
GTAAAATGCCCCACTGCACTGAGTGCATATAATGCATTCTCTAGTGAAAAACCTTGTTGGCATAAAAAGG
CTAATTGATTTTCGAGAGTTTCATACTGTTTTTCTGTAGGCCGTGTACCTAAATGTACTTTTGCTCCATC
GCGATGACTTAGTAAAGCACATCTAAAACTTTTAGCGTTATTACGTAAAAAATCTTGCCAGCTTTCCCCT
TCTAAAGGGCAAAAGTGAGTATGGTGCCTATCTAACATCTCAATGGCTAAGGCGTCGAGCAAAGCCCGCT
TATTTTTTACATGCCAATACAATGTAGGCTGCTCTACACCTAGCTTCTGGGCGAGTTTACGGGTTGTTAA
ACCTTCGATTCCGACCTCATTAAGCAGCTCTAATGCGCTGTTAATCACTTTACTTTTATCTAAACGAGAC
ATCATTAACCTCCTCAAGAGGATCGAATAGTTATTACCAATGCTTAATCAGTGAGGCACCTATCTCAGCG
ATCTGTCTATTTCGTTCATCCATAGTTGCCTGACTCCCCGTCGTGTAGATAACTACGATACGGGAGGGCT
TACCATCTGGCCCCAGTGCTGCAATGATACCGCGAGAGCCACGCTCACCGGCTCCAGATTTATCAGCAAT
AAACCAGCCAGCCGGAAGGGCCGAGCGCAGAAGTGGTCCTGCAACTTTATCCGCCTCCATCCAGTCTATC
AATTGTTGCCGGGAAGCTAGAGTAAGTAGTTCGCCAGTTAATAGTTTGCGCAACGTTGTTGCCATTGCTA
CAGGCATCGTGGTGTCACGCTCGTCGTTTGGTATGGCTTCATTCAGCTCCGGTTCCCAACGATCAAGGCG
AGTTACATGATCCCCCATGTTGTGCAAAAAAGCGGTTAGCTCCTTCGGTCCTCCGATCGTTGTCAGAAGT
AAGTTGGCCGCAGTGTTATCACTCATGGTTATGGCAGCACTGCATAATTCTCTTACTGTCATGCCATCCG
TAAGATGCTTTTCTGTGACTGGTGAGTACTCAACCAAGTCATTCTGAGAATAGTGTATGCGGCGACCGAG
TTGCTCTTGCCCGGCGTCAATACGGGATAATACCGCGCCACATAGCAGAACTTTAAAAGTGCTCATCATT
GGAAAACGTTCTTCGGGGCGAAAACTCTCAAGGATCTTACCGCTGTTGAGATCCAGTTCGATGTAACCCA
CTCGTGCACCCAACTGATCTTCAGCATCTTTTACTTTCACCAGCGTTTCTGGGTGAGCAAAAACAGGAAG
GCAAAATGCCGCAAAAAAGGGAATAAGGGCGACACGGAAATGTTGAATACTCATACTCTTCCTTTTTCAA
TATTATTGAAGCATTTATCAGGGTTATTGTCTCATGAGCGGATACATATTTGAATGTATTTAGAAAAATT
TTTTAAGGCAGTTATTGGTGCCGCTTAAACGCCTGGGGTAATGACTCTCTAGCTTGAGGCATCAAATAAA
ACGAAAGGCTCAGTCGAAAGACTGGGCCTTTCGTTTTATCTGTTGTTTGTCGGTGAACGCTCTCCTGAGT
AGGACAAATCCGCCCTCTAGATTACGTGCAGTCGATGATAAGCTGTCAAACGGAATTTCGGGCAGCGTTG
GGTCCTGGCCACGGGTGCGCCGGTGTGAAATACCGCACAGATGCGTAAGGAGAAAATACCGCATCAGGCG
CTCTTCCGCTTCCTCGCTCACTGACTCGCTGCGCTCGGTCGTTCGGCTGCGGCGAGCGGTATCAGCTCAC
TCAAAGGCGGTAATACGGTTATCCACAGAATCAGGGGATAACGCAGGAAAGAACATGTGAGCAAAAGGCC
AGCAAAAGGCCAGGAACCGTAAAAAGGCCGCGTTGCTGGCGTTTTTCCATAGGCTCCGCCCCCCTGACGA
GCATCACAAAAATCGACGCTCAAGTCAGAGGTGGCGAAACCCGACAGGACTATAAAGATACCAGGCGTTT
CCCCCTGGAAGCTCCCTCGTGCGCTCTCCTGTTCCGACCCTGCCGCTTACCGGATACCTGTCCGCCTTTC
TCCCTTCGGGAAGCGTGGCGCTTTCTCATAGCTCACGCTGTAGGTATCTCAGTTCGGTGTAGGTCGTTCG
CTCCAAGCTGGGCTGTGTGCACGAACCCCCCGTTCAGCCCGACCGCTGCGCCTTATCCGGTAACTATCGT
CTTGAGTCCAACCCGGTAAGACACGACTTATCGCCACTGGCAGCAGCCACTGGTAACAGGATTAGCAGAG
CGAGGTATGTAGGCGGTGCTACAGAGTTCTTGAAGTGGTGGCCTAACTACGGCTACACTAGAAGGACAGT
ATTTGGTATCTGCGCTCTGCTGAAGCCAGTTACCTTCGGAAAAAGAGTTGGTAGCTCTTGATCCGGCAAA
CAAACCACCGCTGGTAGCGGTGGTTTTTTTGTTTGCAAGCAGCAGATTACGCGCAGAAAAAAAGGATCTC
AAGAAGATCCTTTGATCTTTTCTACGGGGTCTGACGCTCAGTGGAACGAAAACTCACGTTAAGGGATTTT
GGTCATGGAATTAATTCTTAGAAAAACTCATCGAGCATCAAATGAAACTGCAATTTATTCATATCAGGAT
TATCAATACCATATTTTTGAAAAAGCCGTTTCTGTAATGAAGGAGAAAACTCACCGAGGCAGTTCCATAG
GATGGCAAGATCCTGGTATCGGTCTGCGATTCCGACTCGTCCAACATCAATACAACCTATTAATTTCCCC
TCGTCAAAAATAAGGTTATCAAGTGAGAAATCACCATGAGTGACGACTGAATCCGGTGAGAATGGCAAAA
GTTTATGCATTTCTTTCCAGACTTGTTCAACAGGCCAGCCATTACGCTCGTCATCAAAATCACTCGCATC
AACCAAACCGTTATTCATTCGTGATTGCGCCTGAGCGAAGACGAAATACGCGATCGCTGTTAAAAGGACA
ATTACAAACAGGAATCGAATGCAACCGGCGCAGGAACACTGCCAGCGCATCAACAATATTTTCACCTGAA
TCAGGATATTCTTCTAATACCTGGAATGCTGTTTTCCCGGGGATCGCAGTGGTGAGTAACCATGCATCAT
CAGGAGTACGGATAAAATGCTTGATGGTCGGAAGAGGCATAAATTCCGTCAGCCAGTTTAGTCTGACCAT
CTCATCTGTAACATCATTGGCAACGCTACCTTTGCCATGTTTCAGAAACAACTCTGGCGCATCGGGCTTC
CCATACAATCGATAGATTGTCGCACCTGATTGCCCGACATTATCGCGAGCCCATTTATACCCATATAAAT
CAGCATCCATGTTGGAATTTAATCGCGGCCTAGAGCAAGACGTTTCCCGTTGAATATGGCTCATAACACC
CCTTGTATTACTGTTTATGTAAGCAGACAGTTTTATTGTGTAATCGTTAATCCGCAAATAACGTAAAAAC
CCGCTTCGGCGGGTTTTTTTATGGGGGGAGTTTAGGGAAAGAGCATTTGTCATCATGACCATGACATTAA
CCTATAAAAATAGGCGTATCACGAGGCCCTTTCCCTAGGGTCTTCACACTCTATCATTGATAGAGTTAAT
ACGACTCACTATAGGGTCCCTATCAGTGATAGAGAGAATTCGTACTGAGCACAGCTGTCACCGGATGTGC
TTTCCGGTCTGATGAGTCCGTGAGGACGAAACAGCCTCTACAAATAATTTTGTTTAAACTAGTTAGATAA
GGAGGTTACATATGCACCATCATCACGGTCATCACCACCATCCGCGTGGTGTTGACCCGAGCCGTAAGGA
GAACCAC
[105 nt withheld, positions 4348-4452]
GGTTCTGGAAGCGCAGCAGCACCTAAGATGGCATTCACATTGGCCGATCGTGTCACCGAAGAGATGCTGG
CAGACAAGGCAGCCTTGGTCGTGGAGGTAGTTGAGGAGAACTATCACGACGCACCGATTGTTGGAATCGC
CGTGGTCAATGAACATGGTCGCTTCTTCTTGCGCCCTGAGACTGCGTTGGCCGACCCACAATTCGTGGCC
TGGTTAGGAGATGAAACGAAGAAGAAGTCAATGTTCGACAGCAAACGCGCAGCCGTAGCTCTGAAGTGGA
AAGGAATTGAGCTGTGTGGTGTGAGTTTCGACCTTCTCTTAGCAGCGTACTTGCTTGATCCCGCTCAAGG
CGTCGACGACGTGGCAGCCGCTGCCAAGATGAAGCAATATGAAGCGGTGCGTCCGGATGAGGCTGTGTAC
GGGAAGGGAGCTAAACGCGCGGTGCCTGATGAACCCGTGCTTGCTGAGCACTTGGTACGCAAGGCTGCGG
CTATCTGGGAGCTGGAGCGTCCCTTCCTGGATGAGTTGCGTCGCAACGAGCAGGACCGCCTGCTTGTAGA
GTTAGAACAGCCTCTTAGCTCTATTCTTGCCGAGATGGAGTTCGCTGGTGTCAAAGTAGATACCAAGCGC
CTTGAGCAAATGGGTAAGGAGTTGGCTGAACAACTGGGCACAGTGGAACAGCGTATCTACGAACTGGCCG
GTCAGGAGTTCAACATCAACAGCCCCAAGCAGCTGGGAGTGATCCTGTTCGAGAAGTTGCAGCTGCCAGT
ATTGAAGAAGACTAAGACTGGCTACAGTACCTCGGCTGACGTACTGGAGAAGCTGGCTCCTTACCATGAG
ATCGTGGAGAACATCTTGCACTACCGCCAGCTGGGCAAGCTGCAGTCTACCTACATTGAGGGTCTGTTAA
AGGTCGTGCGTCCAGACACGAAGAAGGTGCATACGATCTTCAATCAGGCGCTGACCCAAACTGGTCGTTT
GTCGTCCACAGAGCCCAATCTTCAGAATATCCCTATTCGTCTTGAGGAAGGCCGCAAGATTCGCCAGGCC
TTCGTTCCTTCGGAATCGGACTGGCTGATCTTCGCAGCAGATTACGATCAGATCGAGCTTCGCGTGTTGG
CACATATCGCGGAGGATGACAACTTAATGGAGGCGTTCCGCCGCGATCTGGATATCCATACTAAGACCGC
GATGGATATCTTCCAAGTGTCAGAAGACGAGGTAACACCGAACATGCGACGCCAGGCGAAAGCGGTTAAC
TTCGGCATCGTCTACGGCATCAGCGACTATGGCCTGGCCCAGAACTTGAACATCAGCCGCAAGGAGGCAG
CCGAGTTCATCGAGCGCTACTTCGAGAGTTTCCCAGGTGTGAAGCGTTATATGGAGAATATCGTACAAGA
GGCGAAGCAGAAAGGCTACGTGACCACGCTGTTACACCGTCGTCGCTACCTTCCTGATATCAACAGCCGT
AACTTCAATGTACGTTCCTTCGCCGAACGCATGGCGATGAATACCCCCATCCAGGGGTCAGCTGCAGATA
TCATCAAGAAAGCTATGATCGACTTAAACGCTCGTCTGAAGGAAGAACGCTTACAGGCGCACCTCTTACT
GCAAGTCCATGACGAATTGATCCTTGAGGGCCCCAAGGAAGAGATGGAGCGTCTTTGCCGTCTGGTGCCG
GAAGTAATGGAACAGGCCGTCACGCTGCGCGTACCTCTGAAAGTCGATTACCACTACGGCTCCACCTGGT
ATGACGCCAAGTAAGG
